Addgene plasmid #56256: mIFP12-LaminA-C-18
Purpose: Localization: Nuclear Envelope, Excitation: 683, Emission: 704
Depositing lab: Michael Davidson. Depositing organization: Florida State University, Tallahassee. Publication: A naturally monomeric infrared fluorescent protein for protein labeling in vivo. Yu D, Baird MA, Allen JR, Howe ES, Klassen MP, Reade A, Makhijani K, Song Y, Liu S, Murthy Z, Zhang SQ, Weiner OD, Kornberg TB, Jan YN, Davidson MW, Shu X. Nat Methods. 2015 Aug;12(8):763-765. doi: 10.1038/nmeth.3447. Epub 2015 Jun 22. PubMed 26098020.
Backbone
  Vector backbone: mIFP12-C1
  Backbone size w/o insert (bp): 4750
  Vector type: Mammalian Expression
  Selectable markers: Neomycin (select with G418)
Growth in bacteria
  Bacterial resistance: Kanamycin, 50 μg/mL
  Growth temperature: 37°C
  Growth strain: DH5alpha
  Copy number: High Copy
Gene/Insert
  Gene/Insert name: LaminA (alt name: NM_170707.2)
  Species: H. sapiens (human)
  Entrez Gene: LMNA (a.k.a. CDCD1, CDDC, CMD1A, CMT2B1, EMD2, FPL, FPLD, FPLD2, HGPS, IDC, LDP1, LFP, LGMD1B, LMN1, LMNC, LMNL1, MADA, PRO1)
  Promoter: CMV
  Tag / fusion protein: mIFP12 (N terminal on backbone)
  Cloning method: Unknown
  Sequencing primers: 5′ CMV-F; 3′ SV40pA-R
Terms and licenses: Academic/Nonprofit Terms; Industry Terms
Depositor comments: . Excitation = 683; Emission = 704
How to cite: mIFP12-LaminA-C-18 was a gift from Michael Davidson (Addgene plasmid # 56256 ; http://n2t.net/addgene:56256 ; RRID:Addgene_56256)
