[The description below was written by a language model from this plasmid's Addgene catalogue record.]
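Description:
mIFP12-LaminA-C-18 is a mammalian expression plasmid built on the mIFP12-C1 backbone (about 4.75 kb without the insert), a C1-style fusion vector in which the fluorescent protein sits upstream of the cloning site. It is maintained as a high-copy plasmid in E. coli under kanamycin selection, and it carries a neomycin resistance marker that allows G418 selection of stably transfected mammalian cells. The record does not list the replication origins or provide a feature table, so finer details of the backbone are not documented here. The 3′ sequencing primer suggests that an SV40 polyadenylation signal follows the insert.

The payload is human lamin A (LMNA, corresponding to the lamin A transcript reference given in the record), expressed from the CMV promoter with mIFP12 fused to its N terminus. mIFP is a monomeric infrared fluorescent protein, and the construct's recorded spectral values are excitation at 683 nm and emission at 704 nm. The "18" in the name probably refers to the linker length between the two fusion partners, although the record does not say so explicitly. Because lamin A assembles into the nuclear lamina beneath the inner nuclear membrane, the fusion serves as a nuclear envelope localization marker. Placing the tag at the N terminus leaves the lamin C terminus free, which is the region that normally undergoes processing.

The plasmid is typically used for transient or stable transfection of mammalian cells to label the nuclear envelope in the near-infrared channel. This allows imaging alongside green and red fluorescent proteins and demonstrates how mIFP performs as a fusion tag.
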