>Addgene plasmid #56256 | mIFP12-LaminA-C-18 | depositor partial sequence | sequence record 87156 | insert sequence
ACGTCAGATCCGCTAGCGCTACCGGTCGCCACCATGTCGGTACCGCTGACTACCTCAGCATTCGGCCACG
CGTTTCTGGCTAACTGTGAACGCGAGCAGATCCACCTGGCGGGCTCCATTCAGCCGCACGGTATCCTGCT
GGCTGTGAAAGAGCCGGACAACGTGGTGATCCAGGCTTCTATTAACGCTGCGGAGTTCCTGAACACCAAC
TCTGTTGTTGGCCGTCCGCTGCGTGACCTGGGCGGCGATCTGCCTTTGCAGATCCTGCCGCACCTGAACG
GCCCGCTGCACCTGGCTCCGATGACCCTGCGTTGTACCGTGGGTTCTCCGCCGCGTCGTGTGGACTGTAC
CATTCATCGTCCGTCTAACGGCGGCCTGATCGTAGAACTGGAACCAGCAACCAAGACCACTAACATTGCG
CCGGCTCTGGACGGTGCGTTTCATCGTATCACTTCTTCATCCTCCCTGATGGGCCTGTGTGACGAAACCG
CGACTATTATCCGTGAGATTACTGGCTACGACCGTGTGATGGTAGTACGTTTCGATGAAGAGGGTAATGG
CGAAATTCTGTCCGAACGTCGTCGTGCGGACCTGGAAGCGTTCCTGGGTAACCGCTACCCGGCGTCTACT
ATTCCGCAGATCGCTCGTCGCCTGTACGAACATAACCGTGTTCGCCTGCTGGTAGATGTGAACTATACTC
CGGTTCCGCTACAGCCGCGCATCAGCCCGCTGAACGGTCGTGATCTGGATATGTCCCTGTCTTGCCTGCG
CTCTATGTCCCCGATCCACCAGAAATACATGCAGGACATGGGCGTTGGCGCGACCCTGGTTTGCTCTCTG
ATGGTGTCTGGTCGTCTGTGGGGTCTGATCGCTTGCCACCACTACGAACCGCGCTTCGTTCCGTTCCACA
TTCGCGCTGCTGGCGAAGCGCTGGCGGAAACTTGTGCGATCCGCATCGCGACGCTGGAGAGCTTTGCACA
GTCTCAGTCCAAAGGTGGCGGAAGCGGCGGCGGAAGCGGTGGCGGAAGTTCCGGACTCAGATCTGGCAGC
GGTGGAGGCAGCGCATCCGGCGGAAGCGGAAGCGAGACCCCGTCCCAGCGGCGCGCCACCCGCAGCGGGG
CGCAGGCCAGCTCCACTCCGCTGTCGCCCACCCGCATCACCCGGCTGCAGGAGAAGGAGGACCTGCAGGA
GCTCAATGATCGCTTGGCGGTCTACATCGACCGTGTGCGCTCGCTGGAAACGGAGAACGCAGGGCTGCGC
CTTCGCATCACCGAGTCTGAAGAGGTGGTCAGCCGCGAGGTGTCCGGCATCAAGGCCGCCTACGAGGCCG
AGCTCGGGGATGCCCGCAAGACCCTTGACTCAGTAGCCAAGGAGCGCGCCCGCCTGCAGCTGGAGCTGAG
CAAAGTGCGTGAGGAGTTTAAGGAGCTGAAAGCGCGCAATACCAAGAAGGAGGGTGACCTGATAGCTGCT
CAGGCTCGGCTGAAGGACCTGGAGGCTCTGCTGAACTCCAAGGAGGCCGCACTGAGCACTGCTCTCAGTG
AGAAGCGCACGCTGGAGGGCGAGCTGCATGATCTGCGGGGCCAGGTGGCCAAGCTTGAGGCAGCCCTAGG
TGAGGCCAAGAAGCAACTTCAGGATGAGATGCTGCGGCGGGTGGATGCTGAGAACAGGCTGCAGACCATG
AAGGAGGAACTGGACTTCCAGAAGAACATCTACAGTGAGGAGCTGCGTGAGACCAAGCGCCGTCATGAGA
CCCGACTGGTGGAGATTGACAATGGGAAGCAGCGTGAGTTTGAGAGCCGGCTGGCGGATGCGCTGCAGGA
ACTGCGGGCCCAGCATGAGGACCAGGTGGAGCAGTATAAGAAGGAGCTGGAGAAGACTTATTCTGCCAAG
CTGGACAATGCCAGGCAGTCTGCTGAGAGGAACAGCAACCTGGTGGGGGCTGCCCACGAGGAGCTGCAGC
AGTCGCGCATCCGCATCGACAGCCTCTCTGCCCAGCTCAGCCAGCTCCAGAAGCAGCTGGCAGCCAAGGA
GGCGAAGCTTCGAGACCTGGAGGACTCACTGGCCCGTGAGCGGGACACCAGCCGGCGGCTGCTGGCGGAA
AAGGAGCGGGAGATGGCCGAGATGCGGGCAAGGATGCAGCAGCAGCTGGACGAGTACCAGGAGCTTCTGG
ACATCAAGCTGGCCCTGGACATGGAGATCCACGCCTACCGCAAGCTCTTGGAGGGCGAGGAGGAGAGGCT
ACGCCTGTCCCCCAGCCCTACCTCGCAGCGCAGCCGTGGCCGTGCTTCCTCTCACTCATCCCAGACACAG
GGTGGGGGCAGCGTCACCAAAAAGCGCAAACTGGAGTCCACTGAGAGCCGCAGCAGCTTCTCACAGCACG
CACGCACTAGCGGGCGCGTGGCCGTGGAGGAGGTGGATGAGGAGGGCAAGTTTGTCCGGCTGCGCAACAA
GTCCAATGAGGACCAGTCCATGGGCAATTGGCAGATCAAGCGCCAGAATGGAGATGATCCCTTGCTGACT
TACCGGTTCCCACCAAAGTTCACCCTGAAGGCTGGGCAGGTGGTGACGATCTGGGCTGCAGGAGCTGGGG
CCACCCACAGCCCCCCTACCGACCTGGTGTGGAAGGCACAGAACACCTGGGGCTGCGGGAACAGCCTGCG
TACGGCTCTCATCAACTCCACTGGGGAAGAAGTGGCCATGCGCAAGCTGGTGCGCTCAGTGACTGTGGTT
GAGGACGACGAGGATGAGGATGGAGATGACCTGCTCCATCACCACCACGGCTCCCACTGCAGCAGCTCGG
GGGACCCCGCTGAGTACAACCTGCGCTCGCGCACCGTGCTGTGCGGGACCTGCGGGCAGCCTGCCGACAA
GGCATCTGCCAGCGGCTCAGGAGCCCAGGTGGGCGGACCCATCTCCTCTGGCTCTTCTGCCTCCAGTGTC
ACGGTCACTCGCAGCTACCGCAGTGTGGGGGGCAGTGGGGGTGGCAGCTTCGGGGACAATCTGGTCACCC
GCTCCTACCTCCTGGGCAACTCCAGCCCCCGAACCCAGAGCCCCCAGAACTGCAGCATCATGTAAGGATC
CACCGGATCTAGATAACTGATCATAATC
