>Addgene plasmid #56256 | mIFP12-LaminA-C-18 | addgene partial sequence | sequence record 132334 | mIFP-F 5'-TGTCTTGCCTGCGCTCTATG-3'
GGGCGTTGGCGCGACCCTGGTTTGCTCTCTGATGGTGTCTGGTCGTCTGTGGGGTCTGATCGCTTGCCAC
CACTACGAACCGCGCTTCGTTCCGTTCCACATTCGCGCTGCTGGCGAAGCGCTGGCGGAAACTTGTGCGA
TCCGCATCGCGACGCTGGAGAGCTTTGCACAGTCTCAGTCCAAAGGTGGCGGAAGCGGCGGCGGAAGCGG
TGGCGGAAGTTCCGGACTCAGATCTGGCAGCGGTGGAGGCAGCGCATCCGGCGGAAGCGGAAGCGAGACC
CCGTCCCAGCGGCGCGCCACCCGCAGCGGGGCGCAGGCCAGCTCCACTCCGCTGTCGCCCACCCGCATCA
CCCGGCTGCAGGAGAAGGAGGACCTGCAGGAGCTCAATGATCGCTTGGCGGTCTACATCGACCGTGTGCG
CTCGCTGGAAACGGAGAACGCAGGGCTGCGCCTTCGCATCACCGAGTCTGAAGAGGTGGTCAGCCGCGAG
GTGTCCGGCATCAAGGCCGCCTACGAGGCCGAGCTCGGGGATGCCCGCAAGACCCTTGACTCAGTAGCCA
AGGAGCGCGCCCGCCTGCAGCTGGAGCTGAGCAAAGTGCGTGAGGAGTTTAAGGAGCTGAAAGCGCGCAA
TACCAAGAAGGAGGGTGACCTGATAGCTGCTCAGGCTCGGCTGAAGGACCTGGAGGCTCTGCTGAACTCC
AAGGAGGCCGCACTGAGCACTGCTCTCAGTGAGAAGCGCACGCTGGAGGGCGAGCTGCATGATCTGCGGG
GCCAGGTGGCCAAGCTTGAGGCAGCCC
